>Addgene plasmid #132031 | pDONR221_SLC25A52 | addgene full sequence | sequence record 261094 | Addgene NGS Result
CTTTCCTGCGTTATCCCCTGATTCTGTGGATAACCGTATTACCGCCTTTGAGTGAGCTGATACCGCTCGC
CGCAGCCGAACGACCGAGCGCAGCGAGTCAGTGAGCGAGGAAGCGGAAGAGCGCCCAATACGCAAACCGC
CTCTCCCCGCGCGTTGGCCGATTCATTAATGCAGCTGGCACGACAGGTTTCCCGACTGGAAAGCGGGCAG
TGAGCGCAACGCAATTAATACGCGTACCGCTAGCCAGGAAGAGTTTGTAGAAACGCAAAAAGGCCATCCG
TCAGGATGGCCTTCTGCTTAGTTTGATGCCTGGCAGTTTATGGCGGGCGTCCTGCCCGCCACCCTCCGGG
CCGTTGCTTCACAACGTTCAAATCCGCTCCCGGCGGATTTGTCCTACTCAGGAGAGCGTTCACCGACAAA
CAACAGATAAAACGAAAGGCCCAGTCTTCCGACTGAGCCTTTCGTTTTATTTGATGCCTGGCAGTTCCCT
ACTCTCGCGTTAACGCTAGCATGGATGTTTTCCCAGTCACGACGTTGTAAAACGACGGCCAGTCTTAAGC
TCGGGCCCCAAATAATGATTTTATTTTGACTGATAGTGACCTGTTCGTTGCAACACATTGATGAGCAATG
CTTTTTTATAATGCCAACTTTGTACAAAAAAGCAGGCTCCACCATGATCGACAGCGAGGCACACGAGAAG
AGGCCACCTATCCTGACAAGCTCCAAGCAGGATATCTCCCCTCACATCACCAACGTGGGCGAGATGAAGC
ACTACCTGTGCGGCTGCTGTGCCGCCTTCAACAATGTGGCCATCACATACCCAATCCAGAAGGTGCTGTT
TCGGCAGCAGCTGTATGGCATCAAGACCAGAGACGCCGTGCTGCAGCTGCGGAGAGATGGCTTCCGGAAT
CTGTACAGAGGCATCCTGCCACCCCTGATGCAGAAGACCACAACCCTGGCCCTGATGTTTGGCCTGTATG
AGGACCTGTCCTGCCTGCTGAGGAAGCACGTGCGCGCACCAGAGTTCGCAACACACGGAGTGGCAGCCGT
GCTGGCAGGAACAGCCGAGGCCATCTTTACCCCACTGGAGAGGGTGCAGACCCTGCTGCAGAACCACAAG
CACCACGATAAGTTCACAAATACCTATCAGGCCTTTAAGGCCCTGAAGTGTCACGGCATCGGCGAGTACT
ATCGGGGCCTGGTGCCCATCCTGTTCAGAAACGGCCTGTCTAATGTGCTGTTCTTTGGCCTGAGGGGCCC
TATCAAGGAGCACCTGCCAACAGCCACAACCCACAGCGCCCACCTGGTGAACGACTTTATCGGAGGAGGA
CTGCTGGGAGCAATGCTGGGCTTCCTGTGCTTTCCCATCAATGTGGTGAAGACCAGGCTGCAGTCCCAGA
TCGGAGGAGAGTTCCAGTCTTTTCCTAAGGTGTTCCAGAAGATCTGGCTGGAGAGGGATCGCAAGCTGAT
CAACCTGTTTAGGGGCGCCCACCTGAATTACCACCGCTCTCTGATCAGCTGGGGCATCATCAACGCCACC
TATGAGTTCCTGCTGAAGTTTATCGACCCAGCTTTCTTGTACAAAGTTGGCATTATAAGAAAGCATTGCT
TATCAATTTGTTGCAACGAACAGGTCACTATCAGTCAAAATAAAATCATTATTTGCCATCCAGCTGATAT
CCCCTATAGTGAGTCGTATTACATGGTCATAGCTGTTTCCTGGCAGCTCTGGCCCGTGTCTCAAAATCTC
TGATGTTACATTGCACAAGATAAAAATATATCATCATGAACAATAAAACTGTCTGCTTACATAAACAGTA
ATACAAGGGGTGTTATGAGCCATATTCAACGGGAAACGTCGAGGCCGCGATTAAATTCCAACATGGATGC
TGATTTATATGGGTATAAATGGGCTCGCGATAATGTCGGGCAATCAGGTGCGACAATCTATCGCTTGTAT
GGGAAGCCCGATGCGCCAGAGTTGTTTCTGAAACATGGCAAAGGTAGCGTTGCCAATGATGTTACAGATG
AGATGGTCAGACTAAACTGGCTGACGGAATTTATGCCTCTTCCGACCATCAAGCATTTTATCCGTACTCC
TGATGATGCATGGTTACTCACCACTGCGATCCCCGGAAAAACAGCATTCCAGGTATTAGAAGAATATCCT
GATTCAGGTGAAAATATTGTTGATGCGCTGGCAGTGTTCCTGCGCCGGTTGCATTCGATTCCTGTTTGTA
ATTGTCCTTTTAACAGCGATCGCGTATTTCGTCTCGCTCAGGCGCAATCACGAATGAATAACGGTTTGGT
TGATGCGAGTGATTTTGATGACGAGCGTAATGGCTGGCCTGTTGAACAAGTCTGGAAAGAAATGCATAAA
CTTTTGCCATTCTCACCGGATTCAGTCGTCACTCATGGTGATTTCTCACTTGATAACCTTATTTTTGACG
AGGGGAAATTAATAGGTTGTATTGATGTTGGACGAGTCGGAATCGCAGACCGATACCAGGATCTTGCCAT
CCTATGGAACTGCCTCGGTGAGTTTTCTCCTTCATTACAGAAACGGCTTTTTCAAAAATATGGTATTGAT
AATCCTGATATGAATAAATTGCAGTTTCATTTGATGCTCGATGAGTTTTTCTAATCAGAATTGGTTAATT
GGTTGTAACACTGGCAGAGCATTACGCTGACTTGACGGGACGGCGCAAGCTCATGACCAAAATCCCTTAA
CGTGAGTTACGCGTCGTTCCACTGAGCGTCAGACCCCGTAGAAAAGATCAAAGGATCTTCTTGAGATCCT
TTTTTTCTGCGCGTAATCTGCTGCTTGCAAACAAAAAAACCACCGCTACCAGCGGTGGTTTGTTTGCCGG
ATCAAGAGCTACCAACTCTTTTTCCGAAGGTAACTGGCTTCAGCAGAGCGCAGATACCAAATACTGTTCT
TCTAGTGTAGCCGTAGTTAGGCCACCACTTCAAGAACTCTGTAGCACCGCCTACATACCTCGCTCTGCTA
ATCCTGTTACCAGTGGCTGCTGCCAGTGGCGATAAGTCGTGTCTTACCGGGTTGGACTCAAGACGATAGT
TACCGGATAAGGCGCAGCGGTCGGGCTGAACGGGGGGTTCGTGCACACAGCCCAGCTTGGAGCGAACGAC
CTACACCGAACTGAGATACCTACAGCGTGAGCTATGAGAAAGCGCCACGCTTCCCGAAGGGAGAAAGGCG
GACAGGTATCCGGTAAGCGGCAGGGTCGGAACAGGAGAGCGCACGAGGGAGCTTCCAGGGGGAAACGCCT
GGTATCTTTATAGTCCTGTCGGGTTTCGCCACCTCTGACTTGAGCGTCGATTTTTGTGATGCTCGTCAGG
GGGGCGGAGCCTATGGAAAAACGCCAGCAACGCGGCCTTTTTACGGTTCCTGGCCTTTTGCTGGCCTTTT
GCTCACATGTT
Features (pLannotate 1.2.2; 10 found; start..end, strand, type, name):
    121..213     +  CDS            lacI (fragment): lac repressor; lacI; The lac repressor binds to the lac operator to inhibit transcription in E. coli. This inhibition can be relieved by adding lactose or isopropyl-β-D-thiogalactopyranoside (IPTG).
    268..295     -  terminator     rrnB T2 terminator: transcription terminator T2 from the E. coli rrnB gene
    427..470     +  terminator     rrnB T1 terminator: Escherichia coli rrnB; transcription terminator T1 from the E. coli rrnB gene
    517..553     -  CDS            lacZα (fragment): LacZα fragment of β-galactosidase; lacZ fragment
    569..668     +  protein_bind   attL1: mutant version of attL; recombination site for the Gateway® LR reaction LR Clonase™
    674..1564    +  CDS            SLC25A52: S2552_HUMAN - Also known as MCART2 From Homo sapiens (Human).
   1566..1665    -  protein_bind   attL2: mutant version of attL; recombination site for the Gateway® LR reaction LR Clonase™
   1683..1701    -  promoter       T7 promoter: promoter for bacteriophage T7 RNA polymerase
   1835..2644    +  CDS            KanR: aminoglycoside phosphotransferase; aph(3')-Ia; confers resistance to kanamycin in bacteria or G418 (Geneticin®) in eukaryotes
   2791..3379    +  rep_origin     ori: high-copy-number ColE1/pMB1/pBR322/pUC origin of replication
