[The description below was written by a language model from this plasmid's Addgene catalogue record and pLannotate feature annotations shown in this document.]
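Description:
pDONR221_SLC25A52 is a Gateway entry clone built on the commercial pDONR221 backbone and carrying a codon-optimized open reading frame for human SLC25A52 (also known as MCART2), a member of the SLC25 solute carrier family. The sequenced plasmid is 3,441 nt, consistent with the 891 bp insert in a backbone of about 2.55 kb. It is maintained in E. coli at high copy through a ColE1/pUC-type origin and is selected with kanamycin via an aminoglycoside phosphotransferase (KanR) gene.

The SLC25A52 coding sequence sits between attL1 and attL2, the recombination sites produced when an attB-flanked fragment is recombined into a donor vector. These sites allow directional transfer of the ORF into any attR-containing destination vector through an LR Clonase reaction. Although the catalogue lists the vector type as mammalian expression, the feature table shows no eukaryotic promoter or polyadenylation signal driving the insert, so expression depends on the destination vector chosen. No epitope tags or reporters are annotated, and the record does not say whether the ORF retains a stop codon. Upstream of attL1 lie rrnB T1 and T2 transcription terminators, which insulate the insert from read-through transcription in bacteria. A T7 promoter lies beyond attL2, facing back toward the insert. The short lacI and lacZα fragments are backbone remnants rather than functional genes. M13 forward and reverse priming sites are used to sequence across the insert.

The plasmid belongs to a consortium collection of solute carrier clones and serves as a source of the SLC25A52 ORF for subcloning into custom expression vectors for transporter studies.
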