Addgene plasmid #132031: pDONR221_SLC25A52
Purpose: Gateway entry clone with codon-optimized ORF sequence for subcloning into custom expression vectors
Depositing lab: RESOLUTE Consortium & Giulio Superti-Furga. Depositing organization: CeMM Research Center for Molecular Medicine. Publication: The RESOLUTE consortium: unlocking SLC transporters for drug discovery. Superti-Furga G, Lackner D, Wiedmer T, Ingles-Prieto A, Barbosa B, Girardi E, Goldmann U, Gurtl B, Klavins K, Klimek C, Lindinger S, Lineiro-Retes E, Muller AC, Onstein S, Redinger G, Reil D, Sedlyarov V, Wolf G, Crawford M, Everley R, ... Steppan CM. Nat Rev Drug Discov. 2020 Jul;19(7):429-430. doi: 10.1038/d41573-020-00056-6. PubMed 32265506.
Backbone
  Vector backbone: pDONR221
  Backbone manufacturer: Thermo Fisher Scientific
  Backbone size w/o insert (bp): 2550
  Vector type: Mammalian Expression
Growth in bacteria
  Bacterial resistance: Kanamycin, 50 μg/mL
  Growth temperature: 37°C
  Growth strain: Stbl3
  Copy number: High Copy
Gene/Insert
  Gene/Insert name: SLC25A52 (alt name: MCART2)
  Species: H. sapiens (human)
  Insert size (bp): 891
  Entrez Gene: SLC25A52 (a.k.a. MCART2)
  Cloning method: Gateway Cloning
  Sequencing primers: 5′ M13-fwd; 3′ M13-rev
Terms and licenses: Academic/Nonprofit Terms; Industry Terms
Depositor comments: For more information on the full Resolute plasmid collection, please see www.addgene.org/depositor-collections/re-solute/. Please provide your feedback on this plasmid to the RESOLUTE consortium by filling out their RESOLUTE repository feedback form: https://forms.office.com/Pages/ResponsePage.aspx?id=0e05yklzmkS7rjFGQL4N7z4feCLQvEJAmVcOCM_u885UN1JJRko0Ukg4TVQwNTZLOUxPQVJWT1NHUCQlQCN0PWcu
How to cite: pDONR221_SLC25A52 was a gift from RESOLUTE Consortium & Giulio Superti-Furga (Addgene plasmid # 132031 ; http://n2t.net/addgene:132031 ; RRID:Addgene_132031)
