>Addgene plasmid #132031 | pDONR221_SLC25A52 | depositor partial sequence | sequence record 253462 | Codon-optimized ORF of SLC25A52
ATGATCGACAGCGAGGCACACGAGAAGAGGCCACCTATCCTGACAAGCTCCAAGCAGGATATCTCCCCTC
ACATCACCAACGTGGGCGAGATGAAGCACTACCTGTGCGGCTGCTGTGCCGCCTTCAACAATGTGGCCAT
CACATACCCAATCCAGAAGGTGCTGTTTCGGCAGCAGCTGTATGGCATCAAGACCAGAGACGCCGTGCTG
CAGCTGCGGAGAGATGGCTTCCGGAATCTGTACAGAGGCATCCTGCCACCCCTGATGCAGAAGACCACAA
CCCTGGCCCTGATGTTTGGCCTGTATGAGGACCTGTCCTGCCTGCTGAGGAAGCACGTGCGCGCACCAGA
GTTCGCAACACACGGAGTGGCAGCCGTGCTGGCAGGAACAGCCGAGGCCATCTTTACCCCACTGGAGAGG
GTGCAGACCCTGCTGCAGAACCACAAGCACCACGATAAGTTCACAAATACCTATCAGGCCTTTAAGGCCC
TGAAGTGTCACGGCATCGGCGAGTACTATCGGGGCCTGGTGCCCATCCTGTTCAGAAACGGCCTGTCTAA
TGTGCTGTTCTTTGGCCTGAGGGGCCCTATCAAGGAGCACCTGCCAACAGCCACAACCCACAGCGCCCAC
CTGGTGAACGACTTTATCGGAGGAGGACTGCTGGGAGCAATGCTGGGCTTCCTGTGCTTTCCCATCAATG
TGGTGAAGACCAGGCTGCAGTCCCAGATCGGAGGAGAGTTCCAGTCTTTTCCTAAGGTGTTCCAGAAGAT
CTGGCTGGAGAGGGATCGCAAGCTGATCAACCTGTTTAGGGGCGCCCACCTGAATTACCACCGCTCTCTG
ATCAGCTGGGGCATCATCAACGCCACCTATGAGTTCCTGCTGAAGTTTATC
